Addgene plasmid #169093: pAGM53151
Purpose: (Empty Backbone) Level 1 cloning vector for transient expression. Already contains the 35S promoter and the Nos terminator.
Depositing lab: Sylvestre Marillonnet. Depositing organization: Leibniz Institute of Plant Biochemistry (IPB). Publication: Engineering Betalain Biosynthesis in Tomato for High Level Betanin Production in Fruits. Grutzner R, Schubert R, Horn C, Yang C, Vogt T, Marillonnet S. Front Plant Sci. 2021 Jun 9;12:682443. doi: 10.3389/fpls.2021.682443. eCollection 2021. PubMed 34177999.
Backbone
  Vector backbone: pICH75055
  Backbone manufacturer: Sylvestre Marillonnet
  Vector type: Plant Expression ; MoClo Cloning Vector
Growth in bacteria
  Bacterial resistance: Ampicillin, 100 μg/mL
  Growth temperature: 37°C
  Growth strain: DH5alpha
  Copy number: High Copy
Gene/Insert
  Gene/Insert name: None
Terms and licenses: Academic/Nonprofit Terms; Industry Terms: Not Available to Industry
How to cite: pAGM53151 was a gift from Sylvestre Marillonnet (Addgene plasmid # 169093 ; http://n2t.net/addgene:169093 ; RRID:Addgene_169093)
