[The description below was written by a language model from this plasmid's Addgene catalogue record and pLannotate feature annotations shown in this document.]
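Description:
pAGM53151 is an empty Level 1 MoClo (modular Golden Gate) cloning vector for plant expression, built on the pICH75055 backbone and intended for transient expression experiments. It is a binary-type plasmid. Nopaline-type left and right T-DNA border repeats define a transferable region, and the backbone carries the incP oriV with its trfA replication initiator alongside a high-copy ColE1/pUC origin. This combination is typical of vectors that are propagated in E. coli and also maintained in Agrobacterium for T-DNA delivery. Bacterial selection is by ampicillin resistance (β-lactamase under its own promoter).

Within the T-DNA, reading from the left border, the annotated sequence shows a CaMV 35S promoter preceded by upstream CaMV sequence (detected as a fragment of the viral ORF VI protein), followed by a TMV Ω translational enhancer. Next comes a lacZα cassette with lac promoter, operator and a pUC-type polylinker, and the circular map then continues into the NOS terminator. The lacZα segment presumably serves as the replaceable blue/white screening dropout usual in MoClo vectors, so that an incoming coding sequence lands between the pre-installed 35S–Ω leader and the Nos terminator. However, the record does not list the type IIS sites or fusion overhangs.

The feature table also detects a second TMV Ω leader and a bar (phosphinothricin acetyltransferase) coding sequence between the NOS terminator and the right border. The catalogue entry does not mention this herbicide-resistance element, and no promoter or terminator for it is annotated. No insert is present. The vector was deposited in connection with work on engineering betalain biosynthesis in tomato.
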