Features (pLannotate 1.2.2; 22 found; start..end, strand, type, name):
     24..276     +  terminator     NOS terminator: nopaline synthase terminator and poly(A) signal
    523..576     +  misc_feature   TMV Ω: translational enhancer from the tobacco mosaic virus 5'-leader sequence (Gallie et al., 1988)
    585..1133    +  CDS            bar: PAT_STRHY - Experimental evidence at protein level: Swiss-Prot protein existence level 1. Inactivates phosphinothricin (PPT) by transfer of an acetyl group from acetyl CoA. Can also acetylate demethylphosphinothricin but not PTT or glutamate. This enzyme is an effector of phosphinothricin tripeptide (PTT or bialaphos) resistance. From Streptomyces hygroscopicus. Introduced by genetic manipulation and expressed in glufosinate-tolerant maize by Dekalb Genetics.
   1515..1539    +  misc_feature   RB T-DNA repeat: right border repeat from nopaline C58 T-DNA
   1651..1671    -  CDS            TetR (fragment): tetracycline resistance regulatory protein; tetR
   1698..2843    -  CDS            trfA: TRFA_ECOLX - Experimental evidence at protein level: Swiss-Prot protein existence level 1. Also involved in plasmid copy number control, promoting intermolecular coupling of protein bound iterons at oriV, which inhibits replication initiation. From Escherichia coli.
   3179..3767    -  rep_origin     ori: high-copy-number ColE1/pMB1/pBR322/pUC origin of replication
   3938..4798    -  CDS            AmpR: β-lactamase; bla; confers resistance to ampicillin, carbenicillin, and related antibiotics
   4799..4903    -  promoter       AmpR promoter: bla
   4990..5621    -  rep_origin     oriV: incP origin of replication
   5713..5737    +  misc_feature   LB T-DNA repeat: left border repeat from nopaline C58 T-DNA
   5845..6651    +  CDS            IBMP_CAMVB (fragment): Experimental evidence at protein level: Swiss-Prot protein existence level 1. Enhances the ribosomal termination-reinitiation event leading to the translation of major open reading frames on the polycistronic viral RNAs. From Cauliflower mosaic virus (strain Bari 1) (CaMV).
   6835..7180    +  promoter       CaMV 35S promoter: strong constitutive promoter from cauliflower mosaic virus
   7132..7178    +  promoter       minimal CaMV 35S promoter: minimal 35S promoter from cauliflower mosaic virus
   7209..7262    +  misc_feature   TMV Ω: translational enhancer from the tobacco mosaic virus 5'-leader sequence (Gallie et al., 1988)
   7281..7323    +  CDS            lacI (fragment): lac repressor; lacI; The lac repressor binds to the lac operator to inhibit transcription in E. coli. This inhibition can be relieved by adding lactose or isopropyl-β-D-thiogalactopyranoside (IPTG).
   7336..7357    +  protein_bind   CAP binding site: CAP binding activates transcription in the presence of cAMP. E. coli catabolite activator protein
   7372..7402    +  promoter       lac promoter: promoter for the E. coli lac operon
   7410..7426    +  protein_bind   lac operator: The lac repressor binds to the lac operator to inhibit transcription in E. coli. This inhibition can be relieved by adding lactose or isopropyl-β-D-thiogalactopyranoside (IPTG). lac repressor encoded by lacI
   7463..7519    -  misc_feature   MCS: pUC18/19 multiple cloning site
   7516..7673    +  CDS            lacZα (fragment): LacZα fragment of β-galactosidase; lacZ fragment
   7679..7778    -  misc_feature   bom (fragment): basis of mobility region from pBR322
>Addgene plasmid #169093 | pAGM53151 | addgene full sequence | sequence record 339200 | Addgene NGS Result
GCTTGATCCTCTAGAGTCAAGCAGATCGTTCAAACATTTGGCAATAAAGTTTCTTAAGATTGAATCCTGT
TGCCGGTCTTGCGATGATTATCATATAATTTCTGTTGAATTACGTTAAGCATGTAATAATTAACATGTAA
TGCATGACGTTATTTATGAGATGGGTTTTTATGATTAGAGTCCCGCAATTATACATTTAATACGCGATAG
AAAACAAAATATAGCGCGCAAACTAGGATAAATTATCGCGCGCGGTGTCATCTATGTTACTAGATCGACG
CTACTATTGTCTTCCACTGGGTGTCAAAGGAGTGTCAGTTAATTAAAGAGTGTCGGGGCCGACACTCTTA
ATGGAAGTAAAAGTGTGGGTTTTGCTGCACCGACACTCTTAATTTAAGAGTGTCGGGGTCCCGATGAAAC
CGACGCTTTTAATTTAAGAGTGTGGGTTTTTCCACACCGACACTCTTATGAATGTTACCCTAAATTCCCC
AATCCTATACTGTATAAGAGCTCATTTTTACAACAATTACCAACAACAACAAACAACAAACAACATTACA
ATTACATTTACAATTATCGATACAATGTCTCCTGAAAGAAGGCCTGCTGATATTAGAAGGGCTACTGAGG
CTGATATGCCTGCTGTGTGCACTATTGTGAATCATTACATTGAGACTTCTACTGTGAATTTCAGGACTGA
GCCTCAAGAACCACAAGAGTGGACTGATGATCTTGTGAGGCTTAGAGAGAGGTATCCTTGGCTTGTTGCT
GAAGTGGATGGTGAAGTGGCTGGTATTGCTTATGCTGGTCCTTGGAAGGCTAGGAATGCTTACGATTGGA
CTGCTGAGTCTACTGTTTACGTGTCTCCTAGGCATCAAAGAACTGGTCTTGGATCTACTCTTTACACTCA
TCTTTTGAAGTCTTTGGAGGCTCAGGGTTTCAAGTCTGTGGTTGCTGTGATTGGACTTCCTAATGATCCT
TCTGTGAGGATGCATGAGGCTCTTGGTTATGCTCCTAGGGGAATGCTTAGAGCTGCTGGTTTCAAACATG
GAAATTGGCATGATGTGGGATTCTGGCAGCTTGATTTCTCTCTTCCTGTTCCTCCTAGACCTGTTCTTCC
TGTGACTGAGATTTGAGCTTACTCCACCTAAATACTATGCCGGTTCAAATAAGAAAGTAATGATTATGTA
CCCAAATAATACATTTATAAGATGTATGTGTGTGATGGACATGTTTCTGTATCGTACCAAAACTAAATAG
GTGGCTTTTATCCCAAAAAAGTGCTTTCGTTTGATGACCTTATGATTTCTAAAGAGTGTTGTTGTTGCTG
CTTATGTTTAATAAAAGTGATGTATATTATCAGTTGATTTCCCCACGTGGAAGGGGTGATTATATTGCAC
AAAATTAAGTTAAAAGTAACATTGTGGTGTAATAAAAACCCTAGTGAATTTATAACCTATAAGTAAGTGG
TGCAGTAGTGAATTTATCACGAAGTGGTTTAAACTATCAGTGTTTGACAGGATATATTGGCGGGTAAACC
TAAGAGAAAAGAGCGTTTATTAGAATAATCGGATATTTAAAAGGGCGTGAAAAGGTTTATCCGTTCGTCC
ATTTGTATGTGCATGCCAACCACAGGGTTCCCCAGATCAGGCGCTGGCTGCTGAACCCCCAGCCGGAACT
GACCCCACAAGGCCCTAGCGTTTGCAATGCACCAGGTCATCATTGACCCAGGCGTGTTCCACCAGGCCGC
TGCCTCGCAACTCTTCGCAGGCTTCGCCGACCTGCTCGCGCCACTTCTTCACGCGGGTGGAATCCGATCC
GCACATGAGGCGGAAGGTTTCCAGCTTGAGCGGGTACGGCTCCCGGTGCGAGCTGAAATAGTCGAACATC
CGTCGGGCCGTCGGCGACAGCTTGCGGTACTTCTCCCATATGAATTTCGTGTAGTGGTCGCCAGCAAACA
GCACGACGATTTCCTCGTCGATCAGGACCTGGCAACGGGACGTTTTCTTGCCACGGTCCAGGACGCGGAA
GCGGTGCAGCAGCGACACCGATTCCAGGTGCCCAACGCGGTCGGACGTGAAGCCCATCGCCGTCGCCTGT
AGGCGCGACAGGCATTCCTCGGCCTTCGTGTAATACCGGCCATTGATCGACCAGCCCAGGTCCTGGCAAA
GCTCGTAGAACGTGAAGGTGATCGGCTCGCCGATAGGGGTGCGCTTCGCGTACTCCAACACCTGCTGCCA
CACCAGTTCGTCATCGTCGGCCCGCAGCTCGACGCCGGTGTAGGTGATCTTCACGTCCTTGTTGACGTGG
AAAATGACCTTGTTTTGCAGCGCCTCGCGCGGGATTTTCTTGTTGCGCGTGGTGAACAGGGCAGAGCGGG
CCGTGTCGTTTGGCATCGCTCGCATCGTGTCCGGCCACGGCGCAATATCGAACAAGGAAAGCTGCATTTC
CTTGATCTGCTGCTTCGTGTGTTTCAGCAACGCGGCCTGCTTGGCCTCGCTGACCTGTTTTGCCAGGTCC
TCGCCGGCGGTTTTTCGCTTCTTGGTCGTCATAGTTCCTCGCGTGTCGATGGTCATCGACTTCGCCAAAC
CTGCCGCCTCCTGTTCAAGACGACGCGAACGCTCCACGGCGGCCGATGGCGCGGGCAGGGCAGGGGGAGC
CAGTTGCACGCTGTCGCGCTCGATCTTGGCCGTAGCTTGCTGGACCATCGAGCCGACGGACTGGAAGGTT
TCGCGGGGCGCACGCATGACGGTGCGGCTTGCGATGGTTTCGGCATCCTCGGCGGAAAACCCCGCGTCGA
TCAGTTCTTGCCTGTATGCCTTCCGGTCAAACGTCCGATTCATTCACCCTCCTTGCGGGATTGCCCCGAC
TCACGCCGGGGCAATGTGCCCTTATTCCTGATTTGACCCGCCTGGTGCCTTGGTGTCCAGATAATCCACC
TTATCGGCAATGAAGTCGGTCCCGTAGACCGTCTGGCCGTCCTTCTCGTACTTGGTATTCCGAATCTTGC
CCTGCACGAATACCAGCGACCCCTTGCCCAAATACTTGCCGTGGGCCTCGGCCTGAGAGCCAAAACACTT
GATGCGGAAGAAGTCGGTGCGCTCCTGCTTGTCGCCGGCATCGTTGCGCCACATCTAGGATCTGCCAGGA
ACCGTAAAAAGGCCGCGTTGCTGGCGTTTTTCCATAGGCTCCGCCCCCCTGACGAGCATCACAAAAATCG
ACGCTCAAGTCAGAGGTGGCGAAACCCGACAGGACTATAAAGATACCAGGCGTTTCCCCCTGGAAGCTCC
CTCGTGCGCTCTCCTGTTCCGACCCTGCCGCTTACCGGATACCTGTCCGCCTTTCTCCCTTCGGGAAGCG
TGGCGCTTTCTCATAGCTCACGCTGTAGGTATCTCAGTTCGGTGTAGGTCGTTCGCTCCAAGCTGGGCTG
TGTGCACGAACCCCCCGTTCAGCCCGACCGCTGCGCCTTATCCGGTAACTATCGTCTTGAGTCCAACCCG
GTAAGACACGACTTATCGCCACTGGCAGCAGCCACTGGTAACAGGATTAGCAGAGCGAGGTATGTAGGCG
GTGCTACAGAGTTCTTGAAGTGGTGGCCTAACTACGGCTACACTAGAAGAACAGTATTTGGTATCTGCGC
TCTGCTGAAGCCAGTTACCTTCGGAAAAAGAGTTGGTAGCTCTTGATCCGGCAAACAAACCACCGCTGGT
AGCGGTGGTTTTTTTGTTTGCAAGCAGCAGATTACGCGCAGAAAAAAAGGATCTCAAGAAGATCCTTTGA
TCTTTTCTACGGGGTCTGACGCTCAGTGGAACGAAAACTCACGTTAAGGGATTTTGGTCATGAGATTATC
AAAAAGGATCTTCACCTAGATCCTTTTAAATTAAAAATGAAGTTTTAAATCAATCTAAAGTATATATGAG
TAAACTTGGTCTGACAGTTACCAATGCTTAATCAGTGAGGCACCTATCTCAGCGATCTGTCTATTTCGTT
CATCCATAGTTGCCTGACTCCCCGTCGTGTAGATAACTACGATACGGGAGGGCTTACCATCTGGCCCCAG
TGCTGCAATGATACCGCGAGAACCACGCTCACCGGCTCCAGATTTATCAGCAATAAACCAGCCAGCCGGA
AGGGCCGAGCGCAGAAGTGGTCCTGCAACTTTATCCGCCTCCATCCAGTCTATTAATTGTTGCCGGGAAG
CTAGAGTAAGTAGTTCGCCAGTTAATAGTTTGCGCAACGTTGTTGCCATTGCTACAGGCATCGTGGTGTC
ACGCTCGTCGTTTGGTATGGCTTCATTCAGCTCCGGTTCCCAACGATCAAGGCGAGTTACATGATCCCCC
ATGTTGTGCAAAAAAGCGGTTAGCTCCTTCGGTCCTCCGATCGTTGTCAGAAGTAAGTTGGCCGCAGTGT
TATCACTCATGGTTATGGCAGCACTGCATAATTCTCTTACTGTCATGCCATCCGTAAGATGCTTTTCTGT
GACTGGTGAGTACTCAACCAAGTCATTCTGAGAATAGTGTATGCGGCGACCGAGTTGCTCTTGCCCGGCG
TCAATACGGGATAATACCGCGCCACATAGCAGAACTTTAAAAGTGCTCATCATTGGAAAACGTTCTTCGG
GGCGAAAACTCTCAAGGATCTTACCGCTGTTGAGATCCAGTTCGATGTAACCCACTCGTGCACCCAACTG
ATCTTCAGCATCTTTTACTTTCACCAGCGTTTCTGGGTGAGCAAAAACAGGAAGGCAAAATGCCGCAAAA
AAGGGAATAAGGGCGACACGGAAATGTTGAATACTCATACTCTTCCTTTTTCAATATTATTGAAGCATTT
ATCAAGGTTATTGTCTCATGAGCGGATACATATTTGAATGTATTTAGAAAAATAAACAAATAGGGGTTCC
GCGCACGAATTGGCCAGCGCTGCCATTTTTGGGGTGAGGCCGTTCGCGGCCGAGGGGCGCAGCCCCTGGG
GGGATGGGAGGCCCGCGTTAGCGGGCCGGGAGGGTTCGAGAAGGGGGGGCACCCCCCTTCGGCGTGCGCG
GTCACGCGCACAGGGCGCAGCCCTGGTTAAAAACAAGGTTTATAAATATTGGTTTAAAAGCAGGTTAAAA
GACAGGTTAGCGGTGGCCGAAAAACGGGCGGAAACCCTTGCAAATGCTGGATTTTCTGCCTGTGGACAGC
CCCTCAAATGTCAATAGGTGCGCCCCTCATCTGTCAGCACTCTGCCCCTCAAGTGTCAAGGATCGCGCCC
CTCATCTGTCAGTAGTCGCGCCCCTCAAGTGTCAATACCGCAGGGCACTTATCCCCAGGCTTGTCCACAT
CATCTGTGGGAAACTCGCGTAAAATCAGGCGTTTTCGCCGATTTGCGAGGCTGGCCAGCTCCACGTCGCC
GGCCGAAATCGAGCCTGCCCCTCATCTGTCAACGCCGCGCCGGGTGAGTCGGCCCCTCAAGTGTCAACGT
CCGCCCCTCATCTGTCAGTGAGGGCCAAGTTTTCCGCGAGGTATCCACAACGCCGGCGGCCGCGGTGTCT
CGCACACGGCTTCGACGGCGTTTCTGGCGCGTTTGCAGGGCCATAGACGGCCGCCAGCCCAGCGGCGAGG
GCAACCAGCCCGGTGAGCGTCGCAAAGGAGATCCTGATCTGACTGATGGGCTGCCTGTATCGAGTGGTGA
TTTTGTGCCGAGCTGCCGGTCGGGGAGCTGTTGGCTGGCTGGTGGCAGGATATATTGTGGTGTAAACAAA
TTGACGCTTAGACAACTTAATAACACATTGCGGACGTTTTTAATGTACTGGGGTGGATGCAGTGGGCCCC
ACTCTGTGAAGACAAGCAAGAATTCAAGCTTGGAGGAATTCCAATCCCACAAAAATCTGAGCTTAACAGC
ACAGTTGCTCCTCTCAGAGCAGAATCGGGTATTCAACACCCTCATATCAACTACTACGTTGTGTATAACG
GTCCACATGCCGGTATATACGATGACTGGGGTTGTACAAAGGCGGCAACAAACGGCGTTCCCGGAGTTGC
ACACAAGAAATTTGCCACTATTACAGAGGCAAGAGCAGCAGCTGACGCGTACACAACAAGTCAGCAAACA
GACAGGTTGAACTTCATCCCCAAAGGAGAAGCTCAACTCAAGCCCAAGAGCTTTGCTAAGGCCCTAACAA
GCCCACCAAAGCAAAAAGCCCACTGGCTCACGCTAGGAACCAAAAGGCCCAGCAGTGATCCAGCCCCAAA
AGAGATCTCCTTTGCCCCGGAGATTACAATGGACGATTTCCTCTATCTTTACGATCTAGGAAGGAAGTTC
GAAGGTGAAGGTGACGACACTATGTTCACCACTGATAATGAGAAGGTTAGCCTCTTCAATTTCAGAAAGA
ATGCTGACCCACAGATGGTTAGAGAGGCCTACGCAGCAAGTCTCATCAAGACGATCTACCCGAGTAACAA
TCTCCAGGAGATCAAATACCTTCCCAAGAAGGTTAAAGATGCAGTCAAAAGATTCAGGACTAATTGCATC
AAGAACACAGAGAAAGACATATTTCTCAAGATCAGAAGTACTATTCCAGTATGGACGATTCAAGGCTTGC
TTCATAAACCAAGGCAAGTAATAGAGATTGGAGTCTCTAAAAAGGTAGTTCCTACTGAATCTAAGGCCAT
GCATGGAGTCTAAGATTCAAATCGAGGATCTAACAGAACTCGCCGTCAAGACTGGCGAACAGTTCATACA
GAGTCTTTTACGACTCAATGACAAGAAGAAAATCTTCGTCAACATGGTGGAGCACGACACTCTGGTCTAC
TCCAAAAATGTCAAAGATACAGTCTCAGAAGATCAAAGGGCTATTGAGACTTTTCAACAAAGGATAATTT
CGGGAAACCTCCTCGGATTCCATTGCCCAGCTATCTGTCACTTCATCGAAAGGACAGTAGAAAAGGAAGG
TGGCTCCTACAAATGCCATCATTGCGATAAAGGAAAGGCTATCATTCAAGATCTCTCTGCCGACAGTGGT
CCCAAAGATGGACCCCCACCCACGAGGAGCATCGTGGAAAAAGAAGAGGTTCCAACCACGTCTACAAAGC
AAGTGGATTGATGTGACATCTCCACTGACGTAAGGGATGACGCACAATCCCACTATCCTTCGCAAGACCC
TTCCTCTATATAAGGAAGTTCATTTCATTTGGAGAGGACACGCTCGAGTATAAGAGCTCATTTTTACAAC
AATTACCAACAACAACAAACAACAAACAACATTACAATTACATTTACAATTATCGATACAATGTGAGACC
GCAGCTGGCACGACAGGTTTCCCGACTGGAAAGCGGGCAGTGAGCGCAACGCAATTAATGTGAGTTAGCT
CACTCATTAGGCACCCCAGGCTTTACACTTTATGCTTCCGGCTCGTATGTTGTGTGGAATTGTGAGCGGA
TAACAATTTCACACAGGAAACAGCTATGACCATGATTACGCCAAGCTTGCATGCCTGCAGGTCGACTCTA
GAGGATCCCCGGGTACCGAGCTCGAATTCACTGGCCGTCGTTTTACAACGTCGTGACTGGGAAAACCCTG
GCGTTACCCAACTTAATCGCCTTGCAGCACATCCCCCTTTCGCCAGCTGGCGTAATAGCGAAGAGGCCCG
CACCGATCGCCCTTCCCAACAGTTGCGCAGCCTGAATGGCGAATGGCGCCTGATGCGGTATTTTCTCCTT
ACGCATCTGTGCGGTATTTCACACCGCATATGGTGCACTCTCAGTACAATCTGCTCTGATGCCGCATAGT
TAAGCCAGCCCCGACACCCGCCAACACCCGCTGACGCGCCCTGACGGGCTTGTCTGCTCCCGGCATCCGC
TTACAGACAAGCTGTGACGGTCTCA
